>Addgene plasmid #49119 | pEMS1988 | depositor full sequence | sequence record 73217 | pEMS1988 sequence 6412 bps
CTGCGCGCTCGCTCGCTCACTGAGGCCGCCCGGGCAAAGCCCGGGCGTCGGGCGACCTTTGGTCGCCCGG
CCTCAGTGAGCGAGCGAGCGCGCAGAGAGGGAGTGGCCAACTCCATCACTAGGGGTTCCTTGTAGTTAAT
GATTAACCCGCCATGCTACTTATCTACGTAGCCATGCTCTAGGAAGATCGGAATTCCCTAGGCCGGCCAC
GCGTTGACATTGATTATTGACTAGTTATTAATAGTAATCAATTACGGGGTCATTAGTTCATAGCCCATAT
ATGGAGTTCCGCGTTACATAACTTACGGTAAATGGCCCGCCTGGCTGACCGCCCAACGACCCCCGCCCAT
TGACGTCAATAATGACGTATGTTCCCATAGTAACGCCAATAGGGACTTTCCATTGACGTCAATGGGTGGA
CTATTTACGGTAAACTGCCCACTTGGCAGTACATCAAGTGTATCATATGCCAAGTACGCCCCCTATTGAC
GTCAATGACGGTAAATGGCCCGCCTGGCATTATGCCCAGTACATGACCTTATGGGACTTTCCTACTTGGC
AGTACATCTACGTATTAGTCATCGCTATTACCATGGGTCGAGGTGAGCCCCACGTTCTGCTTCACTCTCC
CCATCTCCCCCCCCTCCCCACCCCCAATTTTGTATTTATTTATTTTTTAATTATTTTGTGCAGCGATGGG
GGCGGGGGGGGGGGGGGCGCGCGCCAGGCGGGGCGGGGCGGGGCGAGGGGCGGGGCGGGGCGAGGCGGAG
AGGTGCGGCGGCAGCCAATCAGAGCGGCGCGCTCCGAAAGTTTCCTTTTATGGCGAGGCGGCGGCGGCGG
CGGCCCTATAAAAAGCGAAGCGCGCGGCGGGCGGGAGTCGCTGCGTTGCCTTCGCCCCGTGCCCCGCTCC
GCGCCGCCTCGCGCCGCCCGCCCCGGCTCTGACTGACCGCGTTACTCCCACAGGTGAGCGGGCGGGACGG
CCCTTCTCCTCCGGGCTGTAATTAGCGCTTGGTTTAATGACGGCTCGTTTCTTTTCTGTGGCTGCGTGAA
AGCCTTAAAGGGCTCCGGGAGGGCCCTTTGTGCGGGGGGGAGCGGCTCGGGGGGTGCGTGCGTGTGTGTG
TGCGTGGGGAGCGCCGCGTGCGGCCCGCGCTGCCCGGCGGCTGTGAGCGCTGCGGGCGCGGCGCGGGGCT
TTGTGCGCTCCGCGTGTGCGCGAGGGGAGCGCGGCCGGGGGCGGTGCCCCGCGGTGCGGGGGGGCTGCGA
GGGGAACAAAGGCTGCGTGCGGGGTGTGTGCGTGGGGGGGTGAGCAGGGGGTGTGGGCGCGGCGGTCGGG
CTGTAACCCCCCCCTGCACCCCCCTCCCCGAGTTGCTGAGCACGGCCCGGCTTCGGGTGCGGGGCTCCGT
GCGGGGCGTGGCGCGGGGCTCGCCGTGCCGGGCGGGGGGTGGCGGCAGGTGGGGGTGCCGGGCGGGGCGG
GGCCGCCTCGGGCCGGGGAGGGCTCGGGGGAGGGGCGCGGCGGCCCCGGAGCGCCGGCGGCTGTCGAGGC
GCGGCGAGCCGCAGCCATTGCCTTTTATGGTAATCGTGCGAGAGGGCGCAGGGACTTCCTTTGTCCCAAA
TCTGGCGGAGCCGAAATCTGGGAGGCGCCGCCGCACCCCCTCTAGCGGGCGCGGGCGAAGCGGTGCGGCG
CCGGCAGGAAGGAAATGGGCGGGGAGGGCCTTCGTGCGTCGCCGCGCCGCCGTCCCCTTCTCCATCTCCA
GCCTCGGGGCTGCCGCAGGGGGACGGCTGCCTTCGGGGGGGACGGGGCAGGGCGGGGTTCGGCTTCTGGC
GTGTGACCGGCGGCTCTAGAGCCTCTGCTAACCATGTTCATGCCTTCTTCTTTTTCCTACAGCTCCTGGG
CAACGTGCTGGTTGTTGTGCTGTCTCATCATTTTGGCAAAGAATTGGCGCGCCGAAGTTGGTCGTGAGGC
ACTGGGCAGGTAAGTATCAAGGTTACAAGACAGGTTTAAGGAGACCAATAGAAACTGGGCTTGTCGAGAC
AGAGAAGACTCTTGCGTTTCTGATAGGCACCTATTGGTCTTACTGACATCCACTTTGCCTTTCTCTCCAC
AGGTGTCCACTCCCAGGCGGCCGCCACCATGTCCAACCTGCTGACTGTGCACCAAAACCTGCCTGCCCTC
CCTGTGGATGCCACCTCTGATGAAGTCAGGAAGAACCTGATGGACATGTTCAGGGACAGGCAGGCCTTCT
CTGAACACACCTGGAAGATGCTCCTGTCTGTGTGCAGATCCTGGGCTGCCTGGTGCAAGCTGAACAACAG
GAAATGGTTCCCTGCTGAACCTGAGGATGTGAGGGACTACCTCCTGTACCTGCAAGCCAGAGGCCTGGCT
GTGAAGACCATCCAACAGCACCTGGGCCAGCTCAACATGCTGCACAGGAGATCTGGCCTGCCTCGCCCTT
CTGACTCCAATGCTGTGTCCCTGGTGATGAGGAGAATCAGAAAGGAGAATGTGGATGCTGGGGAGAGAGC
CAAGCAGGCCCTGGCCTTTGAACGCACTGACTTTGACCAAGTCAGATCCCTGATGGAGAACTCTGACAGA
TGCCAGGACATCAGGAACCTGGCCTTCCTGGGCATTGCCTACAACACCCTGCTGCGCATTGCCGAAATTG
CCAGAATCAGAGTGAAGGACATCTCCCGCACCGATGGTGGGAGAATGCTGATCCACATTGGCAGGACCAA
GACCCTGGTGTCCACAGCTGGTGTGGAGAAGGCCCTGTCCCTGGGGGTTACCAAGCTGGTGGAGAGATGG
ATCTCTGTGTCTGGTGTGGCTGATGACCCCAACAACTACCTGTTCTGCCGGGTCAGAAAGAATGGTGTGG
CTGCCCCTTCTGCCACCTCCCAACTGTCCACCCGGGCCCTGGAAGGGATCTTTGAGGCCACCCACCGCCT
GATCTATGGTGCCAAGGATGACTCTGGGCAGAGATACCTGGCCTGGTCTGGCCACTCTGCCAGAGTGGGT
GCTGCCAGGGACATGGCCAGGGCTGGTGTGTCCATCCCTGAAATCATGCAGGCTGGTGGCTGGACCAATG
TGAACATAGTGATGAACTACATCAGAAACCTGGACTCTGAGACTGGGGCCATGGTGAGGCTGCTCGAGGA
TGGGGACTGAGCGGCCGCGATCGCAGACATGATAAGATACATTGATGAGTTTGGACAAACCACAACTAGA
ATGCAGTGAAAAAAATGCTTTATTTGTGAAATTTGTGATGCTATTGCTTTATTTGTAACCATTATAAGCT
GCAATAAACAAGTTAACAACAACAATTGCATTCATTTTATGTTTCAGGTTCAGGGGGAGATGTGGGAGGT
TTTTTAAAGCAAGTAAAACCTCTACAAATGTGGTAGTCGAAATTCCCGATAAGGATCTTCCTAGAGCATG
GCTACGTAGATAAGTAGCATGGCGGGTTAATCATTAACTACAAGGAACCCCTAGTGATGGAGTTGGCCAC
TCCCTCTCTGCGCGCTCGCTCGCTCACTGAGGCCGGGCGACCAAAGGTCGCCCGACGCCCGGGCTTTGCC
CGGGCGGCCTCAGTGAGCGAGCGAGCGCGCAGCCTTAATTAACCTAATTCACTGGCCGTCGTTTTACAAC
GTCGTGACTGGGAAAACCCTGGCGTTACCCAACTTAATCGCCTTGCAGCACATCCCCCTTTCGCCAGCTG
GCGTAATAGCGAAGAGGCCCGCACCGATCGCCCTTCCCAACAGTTGCGCAGCCTGAATGGCGAATGGG
[124 nt withheld, positions 3779-3902]
C
[91 nt withheld, positions 3904-3994]
A
[49 nt withheld, positions 3996-4044]
CCTTTGACGTTGGAGTCCACGTTCTTT
[37 nt withheld, positions 4072-4108]
ACCCTATCTCGGTCTATTCTTTTGATTTATAAGGGATTTTGCCGATTTCGGCCTATTGGTTAAAAAATGA
GCTGATTTAACAAAAATTTAACGCGAATTTTAACAAAATATTAACGCTTACAATTTAGGTGGCACTTTTC
GGGGAAATGTGCGCGGAACCCCTATTTGTTTATTTTTCTAAATACATTCAAATATGTATCCGCTCATGAG
ACAATAACCCTGATAAATGCTTCAATAATATTGAAAAAGGAAGAGTATGAGTATTCAACATTTCCGTGTC
GCCCTTATTCCCTTTTTTGCGGCATTTTGCCTTCCTGTTTTTGCTCACCCAGAAACGCTGGTGAAAGTAA
AAGATGCTGAAGATCAGTTGGGTGCACGAGTGGGTTACATCGAACTGGATCTCAACAGCGGTAAGATCCT
TGAGAGTTTTCGCCCCGAAGAACGTTTTCCAATGATGAGCACTTTTAAAGTTCTGCTATGTGGCGCGGTA
TTATCCCGTATTGACGCCGGGCAAGAGCAACTCGGTCGCCGCATACACTATTCTCAGAATGACTTGGTTG
AGTACTCACCAGTCACAGAAAAGCATCTTACGGATGGCATGACAGTAAGAGAATTATGCAGTGCTGCCAT
AACCATGAGTGATAACACTGCGGCCAACTTACTTCTGACAACGATCGGAGGACCGAAGGAGCTAACCGCT
TTTTTGCACAACATGGGGGATCATGTAACTCGCCTTGATCGTTGGGAACCGGAGCTGAATGAAGCCATAC
CAAACGACGAGCGTGACACCACGATGCCTGTAGCAATGGCAACAACGTTGCGCAAACTATTAACTGGCGA
ACTACTTACTCTAGCTTCCCGGCAACAATTAATAGACTGGATGGAGGCGGATAAAGTTGCAGGACCACTT
CTGCGCTCGGCCCTTCCGGCTGGCTGGTTTATTGCTGATAAATCTGGAGCCGGTGAGCGTGGGTCTCGCG
GTATCATTGCAGCACTGGGGCCAGATGGTAAGCCCTCCCGTATCGTAGTTATCTACACGACGGGGAGTCA
GGCAACTATGGATGAACGAAATAGACAGATCGCTGAGATAGGTGCCTCACTGATTAAGCATTGGTAACTG
TCAGACCAAGTTTACTCATATATACTTTAGATTGATTTAAAACTTCATTTTTAATTTAAAAGGATCTAGG
TGAAGATCCTTTTTGATAATCTCATGACCAAAATCCCTTAACGTGAGTTTTCGTTCCACTGAGCGTCAGA
CCCCGTAGAAAAGATCAAAGGATCTTCTTGAGATCCTTTTTTTCTGCGCGTAATCTGCTGCTTGCAAACA
AAAAAACCACCGCTACCAGCGGTGGTTTGTTTGCCGGATCAAGAGCTACCAACTCTTTTTCCGAAGGTAA
CTGGCTTCAGCAGAGCGCAGATACCAAATACTGTTCTTCTAGTGTAGCCGTAGTTAGGCCACCACTTCAA
GAACTCTGTAGCACCGCCTACATACCTCGCTCTGCTAATCCTGTTACCAGTGGCTGCTGCCAGTGGCGAT
AAGTCGTGTCTTACCGGGTTGGACTCAAGACGATAGTTACCGGATAAGGCGCAGCGGTCGGGCTGAACGG
GGGGTTCGTGCACACAGCCCAGCTTGGAGCGAACGACCTACACCGAACTGAGATACCTACAGCGTGAGCT
ATGAGAAAGCGCCACGCTTCCCGAAGGGAGAAAGGCGGACAGGTATCCGGTAAGCGGCAGGGTCGGAACA
GGAGAGCGCACGAGGGAGCTTCCAGGGGGAAACGCCTGGTATCTTTATAGTCCTGTCGGGTTTCGCCACC
TCTGACTTGAGCGTCGATTTTTGTGATGCTCGTCAGGGGGGCGGAGCCTATGGAAAAACGCCAGCAACGC
GGCCTTTTTACGGTTCCTGGCCTTTTGCTGGCCTTTTGCTCACATGTTCTTTCCTGCGTTATCCCCTGAT
TCTGTGGATAACCGTATTACCGCCTTTGAGTGAGCTGATACCGCTCGCCGCAGCCGAACGACCGAGCGCA
GCGAGTCAGTGAGCGAGGAAGCGGAAGAGCGCCCAATACGCAAACCGCCTCTCCCCGCGCGTTGGCCGAT
TCATTAATGCAGCTGGCACGACAGGTTTCCCGACTGGAAAGCGGGCAGTGAGCGCAACGCAATTAATGTG
AGTTAGCTCACTCATTAGGCACCCCAGGCTTTACACTTTATGCTTCCGGCTCGTATGTTGTGTGGAATTG
TGAGCGGATAACAATTTCACACAGGAAACAGCTATGACCATGATTACGCCAGATTTAATTAAGG
Features (pLannotate 1.2.2; 18 found; start..end, strand, type, name):
    216..595     +  enhancer       CMV enhancer: human cytomegalovirus immediate early enhancer
    598..873     +  promoter       chicken β-actin promoter: No description available
    874..1882    +  intron         chimeric intron: chimera between introns from chicken β-actin and rabbit β-globin
   1970..2102    +  intron         chimeric intron: chimera between introns from human β-globin and immunoglobulin heavy chain genes
   2129..3157    +  CDS            cre: RECR_BPP1 - Experimental evidence at protein level: Swiss-Prot protein existence level 1. Catalyzes site-specific recombination between two 34-base- pair LOXP sites. Its role is to maintain the phage genome as a monomeric unit-copy plasmid in the lysogenic state. From Escherichia phage P1 (Bacteriophage P1).
   3183..3304    -  polyA_signal   SV40 poly(A) signal: SV40 polyadenylation signal
   3327..3395    -  CDS            large T antigen (fragment): large T antigen from SV40 (simian virus 40)
   3473..3603    +  repeat_region  AAV2 ITR (fragment): inverted terminal repeat of adeno-associated virus serotype 2 inverted
   3617..3774    +  CDS            lacZα (fragment): LacZα fragment of β-galactosidase; lacZ fragment
   3779..4207    +  rep_origin     f1 ori (sequence partly withheld): f1 bacteriophage origin of replication; arrow indicates direction of (+) strand synthesis
   4260..4364    +  promoter       AmpR promoter: bla
   4365..5225    +  CDS            AmpR: β-lactamase; bla; confers resistance to ampicillin, carbenicillin, and related antibiotics
   5396..5984    +  rep_origin     ori: high-copy-number ColE1/pMB1/pBR322/pUC origin of replication
   6167..6259    +  CDS            lacI (fragment): lac repressor; lacI; The lac repressor binds to the lac operator to inhibit transcription in E. coli. This inhibition can be relieved by adding lactose or isopropyl-β-D-thiogalactopyranoside (IPTG).
   6272..6293    +  protein_bind   CAP binding site: CAP binding activates transcription in the presence of cAMP. E. coli catabolite activator protein
   6308..6338    +  promoter       lac promoter: promoter for the E. coli lac operon
   6346..6362    +  protein_bind   lac operator: The lac repressor binds to the lac operator to inhibit transcription in E. coli. This inhibition can be relieved by adding lactose or isopropyl-β-D-thiogalactopyranoside (IPTG). lac repressor encoded by lacI
   6412..130     -  repeat_region  AAV2 ITR (fragment) (across the origin): inverted terminal repeat of adeno-associated virus serotype 2 inverted
