[The description below was written by a language model from this plasmid's Addgene catalogue record and pLannotate feature annotations shown in this document.]
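Description:
pEMS1988 is a single-stranded AAV (ssAAV) transfer plasmid on an AAV2-derived backbone, built to express the codon-improved Cre recombinase iCre in mammalian cells from the strong, ubiquitous CAGGS promoter. The expression cassette sits between two AAV2 inverted terminal repeats, one of which spans the plasmid's numbering origin. The ITRs are the cis elements needed for replication and packaging of the intervening DNA into recombinant AAV particles when rep, cap and helper functions are provided in trans. Outside the ITRs, the plasmid carries a ColE1/pUC-type origin, an f1 origin, an ampicillin resistance gene (β-lactamase) with its own promoter, and remnants of a lac cloning region (lacZα and lacI fragments, lac promoter and operator). Although the annotated origin is of the high-copy type, the catalogue lists the plasmid as low copy. It also specifies a recombination-deficient host, which is typical for keeping ITRs stable.

Within the cassette, CAGGS is annotated as its usual three parts: the CMV immediate-early enhancer, the chicken β-actin promoter and the chicken β-actin/rabbit β-globin chimeric intron. A second, short chimeric intron (human β-globin/immunoglobulin heavy chain) follows, then the Cre coding sequence, which is detected by homology to phage P1 Cre and is described by the depositor as synthetic iCre. An SV40 polyadenylation signal, with an adjacent SV40 large T fragment, terminates the transcript, although the annotation places it on the reverse strand.

Cre catalyses recombination between loxP sites, so virus made from this plasmid would give broad, promoter-unrestricted Cre delivery. The depositor's comments and the associated publication concern MiniPromoter-driven AAVs tested in mouse and primate retina. This suggests the construct served as a ubiquitous-promoter comparator, though the record does not say so.
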