Addgene plasmid #49119: pEMS1988
Purpose: AAV plasmid with CAGGS promoter driving expression of iCre.
Depositing lab: Elizabeth Simpson. Depositing organization: University of British Columbia. Publication: New MiniPromoter Ple345 (NEFL) Drives Strong and Specific Expression in Retinal Ganglion Cells of Mouse and Primate Retina. Simpson E, Korecki AJ, Fornes O, McGill TJ, Cueva-Vargas JL, Agostinone J, Farkas RA, Hickmott JW, Lam SL, Mathelier A, Renner LM, Stoddard J, Zhou M, Di Polo A, Neuringer M, Wasserman WW. Hum Gene Ther. 2018 Jul 31. doi: 10.1089/hum.2018.118. PubMed 30062914.
Backbone
  Vector backbone: AAV2
  Vector type: Mammalian Expression, AAV
Growth in bacteria
  Bacterial resistance: Ampicillin, 100 μg/mL
  Growth temperature: 30°C
  Growth strain: Stbl2
  Copy number: Low Copy
Gene/Insert
  Gene/Insert name: ssAAV-CAGGS-iCre (alt name: iCre)
  Species: Synthetic
  Promoter: CAGGS
  Cloning method: Restriction Enzyme; 5′ cloning site Unknown (unknown if destroyed); 3′ cloning site Unknown (unknown if destroyed)
Terms and licenses: Academic/Nonprofit Terms; Industry Terms: Not Available to Industry
Depositor comments: Please see the annotated GenBank file and the additional image file for the specific location of the minipromoter in this plasmid.
How to cite: pEMS1988 was a gift from Elizabeth Simpson (Addgene plasmid # 49119 ; http://n2t.net/addgene:49119 ; RRID:Addgene_49119)
