>Addgene plasmid #49119 | pEMS1988 | addgene partial sequence | sequence record 90436 | pCAGGS-3 5'-TCCTTAAACCTGTCTTGTAA-3'
GAGACAGCACAACAACCAGCACGTTGCCCAGGAGCTGTAGGAAAAAGAAGAAGGCATGAACATGGTTAGC
AGAGGCTCTAGAGCCGCCGGTCACACGCCAGAAGCCGAACCCCGCCCTGCCCCGTCCCCCCCGAAGGCAG
CCGTCCCCCTGCGGCAGCCCCGAGGCTGGAGATGGAGAAGGGGACGGCGGCGCGGCGACGCACGAAGGCC
CTCCCCGCCCATTTCCTTCCTGCCGGCGCCGCACCGCTTCGCCCGCGCCCGCTAGAGGGGGTGCGGCGGC
GCCTCCCAGATTTCGGCTCCGCCAGATTTGGGACAAAGGAAGTCCCTGCGCCCTCTCGCACGATTACCAT
AAAAGGCAATGGCTGCGGCTCGCCGCGCCTCGACAGCCGCCGGCGCTCCGGGGCCGCCGCGCCCCTCCCC
CGAG
