>Addgene plasmid #49119 | pEMS1988 | addgene partial sequence | sequence record 92292 | EBV-rev 5'-GTGGTTTGTCCAAACTCATC-3'
CCATCCTCGAGCAGCCTCACCATGGCCCCAGTCTCAGAGTCCAGGTTTCTGATGTAGTTCATCACTATGT
TCACATTGGTCCAGCCACCAGCCTGCATGATTTCAGGGATGGACACACCAGCCCTGGCCATGTCCCTGGC
AGCACCCACTCTGGCAGAGTGGCCAGACCAGGCCAGGTATCTCTGCCCAGAGTCATCCTTGGCACCATAG
ATCAGGCGGTGGGTGGCCTCAAAGATCCCTTCCAGGGCCCGGGTGGACAGTTGGGAGGTGGCAGAAGGGG
CAGCCACACCATTCTTTCTGACCCGGCAGAACAGGTAGTTGTTGGGGTCATCAGCCACACCAGACACAGA
GATCCATCTCTCCACCAGCTTGGTAACCCCCAGGGACAGGGCCTTCTCCACACCAGCTGTGGACACCAGG
GTCTTGGTCCTGCCAATGTGGATCAGCATTCTCCCACCATCGGTGCGGGAGATGTCCTTCACTCTGATTC
TGGCAATTTCGGCAATGCGCAGCAGGGTGTTGTAGGCAATGCCCAGGAAGGCCAGGTTCCTGATGTCCTG
GCATCTGTCAGAGTTCTCCATCAGGGATCTGACTTGGTCAAAGTCAGTGCGTTCAAAGGCCAGGGCCTGC
TTGGCTCTCTCCCCAGCATCCACATTCTCCTTTCTGATTCTCCTCATCACCAGGGACACAGCATTGGAGT
CAGAAGGGCGAGGCAGGCCA
